>Addgene plasmid #103890 | MPDZ_PDZ_6 | addgene full sequence | sequence record 200423 | Addgene NGS Result
TTGACAATTAATCATCGGCTCGTATAATGTGTGGAATTGTGAGCGGATAACAATTTCACACAGGAAACAG
TATTCATGTCCCCTATACTAGGTTATTGGAAAATTAAGGGCCTTGTGCAACCCACTCGACTTCTTTTGGA
ATATCTTGAAGAAAAATATGAAGAGCATTTGTATGAGCGCGATGAAGGTGATAAATGGCGAAACAAAAAG
TTTGAATTGGGTTTGGAGTTTCCCAATCTTCCTTATTATATTGATGGTGATGTTAAATTAACACAGTCTA
TGGCCATCATACGTTATATAGCTGACAAGCACAACATGTTGGGTGGTTGTCCAAAAGAGCGTGCAGAGAT
TTCAATGCTTGAAGGAGCGGTTTTGGATATTAGATACGGTGTTTCGAGAATTGCATATAGTAAAGACTTT
GAAACTCTCAAAGTTGATTTTCTTAGCAAGCTACCTGAAATGCTGAAAATGTTCGAAGATCGTTTATGTC
ATAAAACATATTTAAATGGTGATCATGTAACCCATCCTGACTTCATGTTGTATGACGCTCTTGATGTTGT
TTTATACATGGACCCAATGTGCCTGGATGCGTTCCCAAAATTAGTTTGTTTTAAAAAACGTATTGAAGCT
ATCCCACAAATTGATAAGTACTTGAAATCCAGCAAGTATATAGCATGGCCTTTGCAGGGCTGGCAAGCCA
CGTTTGGTGGTGGCGACCATCCTCCAAAATCGGATCTGGAAGTTCTGTTCCAGGGGCCCCTGGGATCCGT
CATGCTTCAAAATGTATCTAAAGAATCTTTTGAAAGGACTATTAATATAGCAAAAGGCAATTCTAGCCTA
GGAATGACAGTTAGTGCTAATAAAGATGGCTTGGGGATGATCGTTCGAAGCATTATTCATGGAGGTGCCA
TTAGTCGAGATGGCCGGATTGCCATTGGGGACTGCATCTTGTCCATTAATGAAGAGTCTACCATCAGTGT
AACCAATGCCCAGGCACGAGCTATGTTGAGAAGACATTCTCTCATTGGCCCTGACATAAAAATTACTTAT
GTGCCTGCAGAACATTTGGAAGAGTTCAAAATAAGCTTGGGATGAGTCGACTCGAGCGGCCGCATCGTGA
CTGACTGACGATCTGCCTCGCGCGTTTCGGTGATGACGGTGAAAACCTCTGACACATGCAGCTCCCGGAG
ACGGTCACAGCTTGTCTGTAAGCGGATGCCGGGAGCAGACAAGCCCGTCAGGGCGCGTCAGCGGGTGTTG
GCGGGTGTCGGGGCGCAGCCATGACCCAGTCACGTAGCGATAGCGGAGTGTATAATTCTTGAAGACGAAA
GGGCCTCGTGATACGCCTATTTTTATAGGTTAATGTCATGATAATAATGGTTTCTTAGACGTCAGGTGGC
ACTTTTCGGGGAAATGTGCGCGGAACCCCTATTTGTTTATTTTTCTAAATACATTCAAATATGTATCCGC
TCATGAGACAATAACCCTGATAAATGCTTCAATAATATTGAAAAAGGAAGAGTATGAGTATTCAACATTT
CCGTGTCGCCCTTATTCCCTTTTTTGCGGCATTTTGCCTTCCTGTTTTTGCTCACCCAGAAACGCTGGTG
AAAGTAAAAGATGCTGAAGATCAGTTGGGTGCACGAGTGGGTTACATCGAACTGGATCTCAACAGCGGTA
AGATCCTTGAGAGTTTTCGCCCCGAAGAACGTTTTCCAATGATGAGCACTTTTAAAGTTCTGCTATGTGG
CGCGGTATTATCCCGTGTTGACGCCGGGCAAGAGCAACTCGGTCGCCGCATACACTATTCTCAGAATGAC
TTGGTTGAGTACTCACCAGTCACAGAAAAGCATCTTACGGATGGCATGACAGTAAGAGAATTATGCAGTG
CTGCCATAACCATGAGTGATAACACTGCGGCCAACTTACTTCTGACAACGATCGGAGGACCGAAGGAGCT
AACCGCTTTTTTGCACAACATGGGGGATCATGTAACTCGCCTTGATCGTTGGGAACCGGAGCTGAATGAA
GCCATACCAAACGACGAGCGTGACACCACGATGCCTGCAGCAATGGCAACAACGTTGCGCAAACTATTAA
CTGGCGAACTACTTACTCTAGCTTCCCGGCAACAATTAATAGACTGGATGGAGGCGGATAAAGTTGCAGG
ACCACTTCTGCGCTCGGCCCTTCCGGCTGGCTGGTTTATTGCTGATAAATCTGGAGCCGGTGAGCGTGGG
TCTCGCGGTATCATTGCAGCACTGGGGCCAGATGGTAAGCCCTCCCGTATCGTAGTTATCTACACGACGG
GGAGTCAGGCAACTATGGATGAACGAAATAGACAGATCGCTGAGATAGGTGCCTCACTGATTAAGCATTG
GTAACTGTCAGACCAAGTTTACTCATATATACTTTAGATTGATTTAAAACTTCATTTTTAATTTAAAAGG
ATCTAGGTGAAGATCCTTTTTGATAATCTCATGACCAAAATCCCTTAACGTGAGTTTTCGTTCCACTGAG
CGTCAGACCCCGTAGAAAAGATCAAAGGATCTTCTTGAGATCCTTTTTTTCTGCGCGTAATCTGCTGCTT
GCAAACAAAAAAACCACCGCTACCAGCGGTGGTTTGTTTGCCGGATCAAGAGCTACCAACTCTTTTTCCG
AAGGTAACTGGCTTCAGCAGAGCGCAGATACCAAATACTGTCCTTCTAGTGTAGCCGTAGTTAGGCCACC
ACTTCAAGAACTCTGTAGCACCGCCTACATACCTCGCTCTGCTAATCCTGTTACCAGTGGCTGCTGCCAG
TGGCGATAAGTCGTGTCTTACCGGGTTGGACTCAAGACGATAGTTACCGGATAAGGCGCAGCGGTCGGGC
TGAACGGGGGGTTCGTGCACACAGCCCAGCTTGGAGCGAACGACCTACACCGAACTGAGATACCTACAGC
GTGAGCTATGAGAAAGCGCCACGCTTCCCGAAGGGAGAAAGGCGGACAGGTATCCGGTAAGCGGCAGGGT
CGGAACAGGAGAGCGCACGAGGGAGCTTCCAGGGGGAAACGCCTGGTATCTTTATAGTCCTGTCGGGTTT
CGCCACCTCTGACTTGAGCGTCGATTTTTGTGATGCTCGTCAGGGGGGCGGAGCCTATGGAAAAACGCCA
GCAACGCGGCCTTTTTACGGTTCCTGGCCTTTTGCTGGCCTTTTGCTCACATGTTCTTTCCTGCGTTATC
CCCTGATTCTGTGGATAACCGTATTACCGCCTTTGAGTGAGCTGATACCGCTCGCCGCAGCCGAACGACC
GAGCGCAGCGAGTCAGTGAGCGAGGAAGCGGAAGAGCGCCTGATGCGGTATTTTCTCCTTACGCATCTGT
GCGGTATTTCACACCGCATAAATTCCGACACCATCGAATGGCGCAAAACCTTTCGCGGTATGGCATGATA
GCGCCCGGAAGAGAGTCAATTCAGGGTGGTGAATGTGAAACCAGTAACGTTATACGATGTCGCAGAGTAT
GCCGGTGTCTCTTATCAGACCGTTTCCCGCGTGGTGAACCAGGCCAGCCACGTTTCTGCGAAAACGCGGG
AAAAAGTGGAAGCGGCGATGGCGGAGCTGAATTACATTCCCAACCGCGTGGCACAACAACTGGCGGGCAA
ACAGTCGTTGCTGATTGGCGTTGCCACCTCCAGTCTGGCCCTGCACGCGCCGTCGCAAATTGTCGCGGCG
ATTAAATCTCGCGCCGATCAACTGGGTGCCAGCGTGGTGGTGTCGATGGTAGAACGAAGCGGCGTCGAAG
CCTGTAAAGCGGCGGTGCACAATCTTCTCGCGCAACGCGTCAGTGGGCTGATCATTAACTATCCGCTGGA
TGACCAGGATGCCATTGCTGTGGAAGCTGCCTGCACTAATGTTCCGGCGTTATTTCTTGATGTCTCTGAC
CAGACACCCATCAACAGTATTATTTTCTCCCATGAAGACGGTACGCGACTGGGCGTGGAGCATCTGGTCG
CATTGGGTCACCAGCAAATCGCGCTGTTAGCGGGCCCATTAAGTTCTGTCTCGGCGCGTCTGCGTCTGGC
TGGCTGGCATAAATATCTCACTCGCAATCAAATTCAGCCGATAGCGGAACGGGAAGGCGACTGGAGTGCC
ATGTCCGGTTTTCAACAAACCATGCAAATGCTGAATGAGGGCATCGTTCCCACTGCGATGCTGGTTGCCA
ACGATCAGATGGCGCTGGGCGCAATGCGCGCCATTACCGAGTCCGGGCTGCGCGTTGGTGCGGATATCTC
GGTAGTGGGATACGACGATACCGAAGACAGCTCATGTTATATCCCGCCGTTAACCACCATCAAACAGGAT
TTTCGCCTGCTGGGGCAAACCAGCGTGGACCGCTTGCTGCAACTCTCTCAGGGCCAGGCGGTGAAGGGCA
ATCAGCTGTTGCCCGTCTCACTGGTGAAAAGAAAAACCACGCTAGCGCCCAATACGCAAACCGCCTCTCC
CCGCGCGTTGGCCGATTCATTAATGCAGCTGGCACGACAGGTTTCCCGACTGGAAAGCGGGCAGTGAGCG
CAACGCAATTAATGTAAGTTAGCTCACTCATTAGGCACCCCAGGCTTTACACTTTATGCTTCCGGCTCGT
ATGTTGTGTGGAATTGTGAGCGGATAACAATTTCACACAGGAAACAGCTATGACCATGATTACGGATTCA
CTGGCCGTCGTTTTACAACGTCGTGACTGGGAAAACCCTGGCGTTACCCAACTTAATCGCCTTGCAGCAC
ATCCCCCTTTCGCCAGCTGGCGTAATAGCGAAGAGGCCCGCACCGATCGCCCTTCCCAACAGTTGCGCAG
CCTGAATGGCGAATGGCGCTTTGCCTGGTTTCCGGCACCAGAAGCGGTGCCGGAAAGCTGGCTGGAGTGC
GATCTTCCTGAGGCCGATACTGTCGTCGTCCCCTCAAACTGGCAGATGCACGGTTACGATGCGCCCATCT
ACACCAACGTGACCTATCCCATTACGGTCAATCCGCCGTTTGTTCCCACGGAGAATCCGACGGGTTGTTA
CTCGCTCACATTTAATGTTGATGAAAGCTGGCTACAGGAAGGCCAGACGCGAATTATTTTTGATGGCGTT
GGAATTAGCTTATCGACTGCACGGTGCACCAATGCTTCTGGCGTCAGGCAGCCATCGGAAGCTGTGGTAT
GGCTGTGCAGGTCGTAAATCACTGCATAATTCGTGTCGCTCAAGGCGCACTCCCGTTCTGGATAATGTTT
TTTGCGCCGACATCATAACGGTTCTGGCAAATATTCTGAAATGAGCTG
Features (pLannotate 1.2.2; 17 found; start..end, strand, type, name):
      1..29      +  promoter       tac promoter: strong E. coli promoter; hybrid between the trp and lac UV5 promoters
     37..53      +  protein_bind   lac operator: The lac repressor binds to the lac operator to inhibit transcription in E. coli. This inhibition can be relieved by adding lactose or isopropyl-β-D-thiogalactopyranoside (IPTG). lac repressor encoded by lacI
     76..729     +  CDS            GST26_SCHJA: Experimental evidence at protein level: Swiss-Prot protein existence level 1. GST isoenzymes appear to play a central role in the parasite detoxification system. Other functions are also suspected including a role in increasing the solubility of haematin in the parasite gut. From Schistosoma japonicum (Blood fluke).
    769..1116    +  CDS            MPDZ (fragment): MPDZ_HUMAN - Also known as MUPP1. Experimental evidence at protein level: Swiss-Prot protein existence level 1. Member of the NMDAR signaling complex that may play a role in control of AMPAR potentiation and synaptic plasticity in excitatory synapses (PubMed:11150294, PubMed:15312654). Promotes clustering of HT2RC at the cell surface (By similarity). From Homo sapiens (Human).
   1133..1172    +  CDS            rop (fragment): Rop protein, which maintains plasmids at low copy number; rop
   1274..1314    +  misc_feature   bom (fragment): basis of mobility region from pBR322
   1419..1523    +  promoter       AmpR promoter: bla
   1524..2384    +  CDS            AmpR: β-lactamase; bla; confers resistance to ampicillin, carbenicillin, and related antibiotics
   2555..3143    +  rep_origin     ori: high-copy-number ColE1/pMB1/pBR322/pUC origin of replication
   3329..3380    -  misc_feature   bom (fragment): basis of mobility region from pBR322
   3387..3464    +  promoter       lacI promoter: lacI
   3465..4547    +  CDS            lacI: lac repressor; lacI; The lac repressor binds to the lac operator to inhibit transcription in E. coli. This inhibition can be relieved by adding lactose or isopropyl-β-D-thiogalactopyranoside (IPTG).
   4560..4581    +  protein_bind   CAP binding site: CAP binding activates transcription in the presence of cAMP. E. coli catabolite activator protein
   4596..4626    +  promoter       lac promoter: promoter for the E. coli lac operon
   4634..4650    +  protein_bind   lac operator: The lac repressor binds to the lac operator to inhibit transcription in E. coli. This inhibition can be relieved by adding lactose or isopropyl-β-D-thiogalactopyranoside (IPTG). lac repressor encoded by lacI
   4670..4843    +  CDS            lacZα: LacZα fragment of β-galactosidase; lacZ fragment
   5107..5223    -  CDS            yciV (fragment): RNAAM_ECOLI - Also known as trpH From Escherichia coli (strain K12).
