[The description below was written by a language model from this plasmid's Addgene catalogue record and pLannotate feature annotations shown in this document.]
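Description:
MPDZ_PDZ_6 is a bacterial expression plasmid built on the pGEX-6P-1 backbone for producing the sixth PDZ domain of human MPDZ (multiple PDZ domain protein, also known as MUPP1) as a glutathione S-transferase fusion in E. coli. The sequenced plasmid is 5,298 nt. It replicates from a ColE1/pMB1-type origin and is selected with ampicillin through a β-lactamase gene driven by its own promoter. Short fragments of rop and the pBR322 bom region are annotated as backbone remnants, as are a lac promoter/lacZα segment and a small yciV fragment downstream of lacI; none of these has a role in the expression cassette. The record lists the copy number as unknown.

Expression is driven by the tac promoter, a strong trp/lac hybrid, followed by a lac operator. The plasmid carries its own lacI gene, so the repressor keeps transcription low until it is relieved with IPTG. The open reading frame begins with Schistosoma japonicum GST, followed after a short linker by a roughly 350 bp MPDZ fragment that corresponds to the PDZ6 domain. pGEX-6P vectors normally encode a PreScission protease site in this linker for tag removal, but the feature table does not annotate it. The restriction sites used for cloning are not recorded. The N-terminal GST tag allows affinity purification on glutathione resin. The stated purpose is expression and purification of the isolated domain, and the plasmid belongs to a collection made to map peptide-binding specificity across the PDZ domain family.
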