Addgene plasmid #103890: MPDZ_PDZ_6
Purpose: Protein expression and purification of Multiple PDZ protein PDZ6 domain
Depositing lab: Sachdev Sidhu. Depositing organization: University of Toronto. Publication: A specificity map for the PDZ domain family. Tonikian R, Zhang Y, Sazinsky SL, Currell B, Yeh JH, Reva B, Held HA, Appleton BA, Evangelista M, Wu Y, Xin X, Chan AC, Seshagiri S, Lasky LA, Sander C, Boone C, Bader GD, Sidhu SS. PLoS Biol. 2008 Sep 30;6(9):e239. doi: 10.1371/journal.pbio.0060239. PubMed 18828675.
Backbone
  Vector backbone: pGEX-6P-1
  Backbone size w/o insert (bp): 4984
  Vector type: Bacterial Expression
Growth in bacteria
  Bacterial resistance: Ampicillin, 100 μg/mL
  Growth temperature: 37°C
  Growth strain: DH5alpha
  Copy number: Unknown
Gene/Insert
  Gene/Insert name: MPDZ (alt name: Multiple PDZ protein PDZ6)
  Species: H. sapiens (human)
  Entrez Gene: MPDZ (a.k.a. HYC2, MUPP1)
  Promoter: tac
  Tag / fusion protein: GST (N terminal on backbone)
  Cloning method: Restriction Enzyme; 5′ cloning site unknown (unknown if destroyed); 3′ cloning site unknown (unknown if destroyed)
  Sequencing primers: 5′ pGEX Fwd
Terms and licenses: Academic/Nonprofit Terms; Industry Terms: Not Available to Industry
How to cite: MPDZ_PDZ_6 was a gift from Sachdev Sidhu (Addgene plasmid # 103890 ; http://n2t.net/addgene:103890 ; RRID:Addgene_103890)
